>Addgene plasmid #46051 | pT3-EFa1-HA-Jag1 | addgene full sequence | sequence record 403519
TTGAGATCCTTTTTTTCTGCGCGTAATCTGCTGCTTGCAAACAAAAAAACCACCGCTACCAGCGGTGGTT
TGTTTGCCGGATCAAGAGCTACCAACTCTTTTTCCGAAGGTAACTGGCTTCAGCAGAGCGCAGATACCAA
ATACTGTTCTTCTAGTGTAGCCGTAGTTAGGCCACCACTTCAAGAACTCTGTAGCACCGCCTACATACCT
CGCTCTGCTAATCCTGTTACCAGTGGCTGCTGCCAGTGGCGATAAGTCGTGTCTTACCGGGTTGGACTCA
AGACGATAGTTACCGGATAAGGCGCAGCGGTCGGGCTGAACGGGGGGTTCGTGCACACAGCCCAGCTTGG
AGCGAACGACCTACACCGAACTGAGATACCTACAGCGTGAGCTATGAGAAAGCGCCACGCTTCCCGAAGG
GAGAAAGGCGGACAGGTATCCGGTAAGCGGCAGGGTCGGAACAGGAGAGCGCACGAGGGAGCTTCCAGGG
GGAAACGCCTGGTATCTTTATAGTCCTGTCGGGTTTCGCCACCTCTGACTTGAGCGTCGATTTTTGTGAT
GCTCGTCAGGGGGGCGGAGCCTATGGAAAAACGCCAGCAACGCGGCCTTTTTACGGTTCCTGGCCTTTTG
CTGGCCTTTTGCTCACATGTTCTTTCCTGCGTTATCCCCTGATTCTGTGGATAACCGTATTACCGCCTTT
GAGTGAGCTGATACCGCTCGCCGCAGCCGAACGACCGAGCGCAGCGAGTCAGTGAGCGAGGAAGCGGAAG
AGCGCCCAATACGCAAACCGCCTCTCCCCGCGCGTTGGCCGATTCATTAATGCAGCTGGCACGACAGGTT
TCCCGACTGGAAAGCGGGCAGTGAGCGCAACGCAATTAATGTGAGTTAGCTCACTCATTAGGCACCCCAG
GCTTTACACTTTATGCTTCCGGCTCGTATGTTGTGTGGAATTGTGAGCGGATAACAATTTCACACAGGAA
ACAGCTATGACCATGATTACGCCAAGCTTGCATGCCTGCAGGTCGACTCTAGACCTATACAGTTGAAGTC
GGAAGTTTACATACACTTAAGTTGGAGTCATTAAAACTCGTTTTTCAACTACTCCACAAATTTCTTGTTA
ACAAACAATAGTTTTGGCAAGTCAGTTAGGACATCTACTTTGTGCATGACACAAGTCATTTTTCCAACAA
TTGTTTACAGACAGATTATTTCACTTATAATTCACTGTATCACAATTCCAGTGGGTCAGAAGTTTACATA
CACTAAGTTGACTGTGCCTTTAAACAGCTTGGAAAATTCCAGAAAATGATGTCATGGCTTTAGAAGCTTC
TGATAGACTAATTGACATCATTTGAGTCAATTGGAGGTGTACCTGTGGATGTATTTCAAGGGGATCCAGA
CATGATAAGATACATTGATGAGTTTGGACAAACCACAACTAGAATGCAGCGGCCGCTAGCTCGAGATCTT
AATTAAACTAGTATCGATATAACTTCGTATAATGTATGCTATACGAAGTTATATGTACGGGCCAGATATA
CGCGTTGACATTGATTATTGACTAGGCTTTTGCAAAAAGCTTTGCAAAGATGGATAAAGTTTTAAACAGA
GAGGAATCTTTGCAGCTAATGGACCTTCTAGGTCTTGAAAGGAGTGGGAATTGGCTCCGGTGCCCGTCAG
TGGGCAGAGCGCACATCGCCCACAGTCCCCGAGAAGTTGGGGGGAGGGGTCGGCAATTGAACCGGTGCCT
AGAGAAGGTGGCGCGGGGTAAACTGGGAAAGTGATGTCGTGTACTGGCTCCGCCTTTTTCCCGAGGGTGG
GGGAGAACCGTATATAAGTGCAGTAGTCGCCGTGAACGTTCTTTTTCGCAACGGGTTTGCCGCCAGAACA
CAGGTAAGTGCCGTGTGTGGTTCCCGCGGGCCTGGCCTCTTTACGGGTTATGGCCCTTGCGTGCCTTGAA
TTACTTCCACCTGGCTGCAGTACGTGATTCTTGATCCCGAGCTTCGGGTTGGAAGTGGGTGGGAGAGTTC
GAGGCCTTGCGCTTAAGGAGCCCCTTCGCCTCGTGCTTGAGTTGAGGCCTGGCCTGGGCGCTGGGGCCGC
CGCGTGCGAATCTGGTGGCACCTTCGCGCCTGTCTCGCTGCTTTCGATAAGTCTCTAGCCATTTAAAATT
TTTGATGACCTGCTGCGACGCTTTTTTTCTGGCAAGATAGTCTTGTAAATGCGGGCCAAGATCTGCACAC
TGGTATTTCGGTTTTTGGGGCCGCGGGCGGCGACGGGGCCCGTGCGTCCCAGCGCACATGTTCGGCGAGG
CGGGGCCTGCGAGCGCGGCCACCGAGAATCGGACGGGGGTAGTCTCAAGCTGGCCGGCCTGCTCTGGTGC
CTGGCCTCGCGCCGCCGTGTATCGCCCCGCCCTGGGCGGCAAGGCTGGCCCGGTCGGCACCAGTTGCGTG
AGCGGAAAGATGGCCGCTTCCCGGCCCTGCTGCAGGGAGCTCAAAATGGAGGACGCGGCGCTCGGGAGAG
CGGGCGGGTGAGTCACCCACACAAAGGAAAAGGGCCTTTCCGTCCTCAGCCGTCGCTTCATGTGACTCCA
CGGAGTACCGGGCGCCGTCCAGGCACCTCGATTAGTTCTCGAGCTTTTGGAGTACGTCGTCTTTAGGTTG
GGGGGAGGGGTTTTATGCGATGGAGTTTCCCCACACTGAGTGGGTGGAGACTGAAGTTAGGCCAGCTTGG
CACTTGATGTAATTCTCCTTGGAATTTGCCCTTTTTGAGTTTGGATCTTGGTTCATTCTCAAGCCTCAGA
CAGTGGTTCAAAGTTTTTTTCTTCCATTTCAGGTGTCGTGAGGAATTAGCTTGGTACTAATACGACTCAC
TATAGGGAGACCCAAGCTGGCTAGGTAAGCTTGGTACCGAGCTCGGATCCACTAGTCCAGTGTGGTGGAA
TTCTGCAGATATCAACAAGTTTGTACAAAAAAGCAGGCTTTAAAGGAACCAATTCAGTCGACTGGATCCG
GTACCGAATTCACCATGCGGTCCCCACGGACGCGCGGCCGGCCGGGGCGCCCCTTGAGCCTTCTGCTCGC
CCTGCTCTGTGCCCTGCGAGCCAAGGTGTGCGGGGCCTCGGGTCAATTTGAGCTGGAGATCCTGTCCATG
CAGAACGTGAACGGAGAGTTACAGAATGGGAACTGTTGCGGCGGAGCCCGGAACCCTGGCGACCGCAAGT
GCACCCGCGACGAGTGTGACACGTACTTCAAAGTGTGCCTCAAGGAGTATCAGTCCCGCGTCACGGCCGG
GGGACCCTGCAGCTTCGGCTCAGGGTCTACGCCTGTCATCGGGGGCAATACCTTCAATCTCAAGGCCAGC
CGCGGCAACGACCGTAATCGCATCGTACTGCCTTTCAGTTTCGCCTGGCCGAGGTCCTACACTTTGCTGG
TGGAGGCATGGGATTCCAGTAATGACACTATTCAACCTGATAGCATAATTGAAAAGGCTTCTCACTCAGG
CATGATAAACCCCAGCCGGCAGTGGCAGACACTGAAACAGAACACAGGGATTGCCCACTTTGAGTATCAG
ATCCGAGTGACCTGTGATGACCACTACTATGGCTTTGGCTGCAACAAGTTCTGTCGGCCCAGAGATGACT
TCTTTGGACATTATGCCTGCGACCAGAATGGCAACAAAACCTGCATGGAAGGCTGGATGGGTCCTGAGTG
TAACAAAGCAATATGCCGACAGGGCTGCAGTCCCAAGCATGGCTCCTGCAAACTCCCAGGTGACTGCAGG
TGCCAGTATGGTTGGCAGGGCCTGTACTGTGATAAGTGCATCCCGCACCCAGGATGTGTCCACGGCACCT
GCAATGAACCCTGGCAGTGCCTCTGTGAAACCAACTGGGGTGGACAGCTCTGTGACAAAGATCTGAATTA
CTGTGGGACTCATCAGCCCTGTCTCAACCGGGGAACATGTAGCAACACTGGCCCTGACAAATACCAGTGT
TCCTGCCCCGAGGGCTACTCAGGACCGAACTGTGAAATTGCTGAGCATGCCTGCCTCTCTGATCCCTGCC
ACAACAGAGGCAGCTGCAAGGAGACCTCCTCGGGCTTTGAGTGTGAGTGTTCTCCAGGCTGGACTGGACC
CACGTGTTCCACAAACATCGATGACTGTTCTCCAAATAACTGTTCCCATGGAGGCACCTGCCAGGATCTA
GTGAATGGATTCAAGTGCGTGTGCCCACCCCAGTGGACTGGCAAGACTTGTCAGTTAGATGCAAATGAGT
GCGAGGCCAAGCCTTGTGTAAATGCCAGATCCTGTAAGAATCTGATTGCCAGCTACTACTGTGATTGTCT
TCCTGGCTGGATGGGTCAGAATTGTGACATAAATATCAATGACTGCCTTGGCCAGTGTCAGAATGATGCC
TCCTGTCGGGATTTGGTTAATGGTTATCGCTGTATCTGTCCACCTGGCTATGCGGGCGATCACTGTGAAA
GAGACATCGATGAATGTGCTAGCAACCCCTGCTTGAATGGGGGTCACTGTCAGAATGAAATTAACAGATT
CCAGTGTCTGTGTCCCACTGGTTTCTCTGGAAACCTCTGTCAGCTGGACATCGATTACTGCGAGCCCAAC
CCTTGCCAGAATGGCGCCCAATGCTACAATCGTGCCAGTGACTATTTCTGCAAGTGCCCTGAGGACTACG
AGGGCAAGAACTGCTCACACCTGAAAGACCACTGCCGCACCACTCCCTGTGAAGTGATTGACAGCTGCAC
CGTGGCCATGGCCTCCAACGATACTCCTGAAGGGGTGCGGTATATCTCTTCCAACGTCTGTGGTCCCCAT
GGGAAGTGCAAGAGCGAGTCAGGAGGCAAATTCACCTGTGACTGTAACAAAGGCTTCACCGGCACCTACT
GCCATGAAAATATCAACGACTGTGAGGGCAACCCCTGTACGAACGGTGGCACGTGCATCGACGGCGTTAA
CTCCTACAAGTGTATCTGTAGTGACGGCTGGGAGGGCGCGCACTGTGAGAACAACATAAATGACTGTAGC
CAGAACCCTTGCCACTATGGGGGTACATGTCGAGACCTGGTCAATGACTTTTACTGTGACTGCAAAAATG
GGTGGAAAGGGAAAACCTGCCACTCGCGTGACAGCCAGTGTGACGAAGCCACGTGTAATAACGGTGGTAC
CTGCTATGATGAAGTGGATACGTTTAAGTGCATGTGTCCTGGTGGCTGGGAAGGAACAACCTGTAATATA
GCTAGAAACAGTAGCTGCCTGCCGAACCCCTGTCATAATGGAGGCACCTGCGTGGTCAATGGAGACTCCT
TCACCTGTGTCTGCAAAGAAGGCTGGGAGGGGCCGATTTGTACTCAAAATACCAACGACTGCAGTCCTCA
CCCTTGTTACAACAGCGGAACCTGTGTGGATGGAGATAACTGGTACCGGTGCGAATGTGCCCCTGGTTTT
GCTGGGCCAGACTGCAGGATAAACATCAATGAGTGTCAGTCTTCCCCTTGTGCCTTTGGGGCCACCTGTG
TGGATGAGATCAATGGCTACCAGTGTATCTGCCCTCCAGGACATAGTGGTGCCAAGTGCCATGAAGTTTC
AGGGAGATCTTGCATCACCATGGGGAGAGTGATACTTGATGGGGCCAAGTGGGATGACGACTGTAACACC
TGCCAGTGCCTGAATGGACGGGTGGCCTGCTCCAAGGTCTGGTGTGGCCCGAGACCTTGCCGGCTCCACA
AAGGGCACGGCGAGTGTCCCAATGGGCAGAGCTGCATCCCAGTCCTGGATGACCAGTGTTTCGTGCGCCC
CTGCACTGGTGCTGGCGAGTGTCGGTCCTCCAGCCTCCAGCCAGTGAAGACCAAGTGTACATCGGACTCT
TATTACCAGGACAATTGTGCGAACATCACTTTCACCTTTAACAAGGAGATGATGTCTCCAGGTCTCACCA
CTGAGCACATTTGCAGCGAATTGAGGAATCTGAATATTCTGAAGAATGTTTCTGCTGAGTATTCAATCTA
CATAGCCTGTGAGCCTTCCTTATCAGCAAACAATGAAATACACGTGGCCATTTCTGCCGAAGACATCCGG
GATGATGGAAACCCTGTCAAGGAAATTACTGATAAAATAATAGATCTCGTTAGTAAACGGGATGGGAACA
GCTCACTTATCGCTGCTGTTGCAGAAGTCAGAGTTCAGAGGCGCCCTCTGAAAAACAGAACAGATTTCCT
GGTTCCTCTGCTGAGCTCTGTCTTAACAGTCGCTTGGGTCTGTTGCTTGGTGACAGCCTTCTACTGGTGT
GTGCGGAAGCGGCGGCGGAAGCCCAGCAGCCACACCCACTCTGCCCCTGAGGACAACACCACCAACAATG
TGCGCGAACAGCTGAACCAAATCAAAAACCCCATCGAGAAACACGGAGCCAACACAGTCCCCATCAAGGA
TTATGAGAACAAAAACTCCAAAATGTCAAAAATCAGGACACACAACTCGGAAGTGGAAGAGGATGATATG
GATAAGCACCAGCAGAAAGTCCGGTTTGCCAAACAGCCCGTGTACACGCTGGTAGACAGAGAGGAGAAGG
CCCCCAGCGGCACGCCGACAAAACACCCGAACTGGACAAACAAACAGGACAACAGAGACTTGGAAAGTGC
CCAGAGCTTGAACCGGATGGAGTACATCGTAATCCGCGGTGGCGGCCGCATCTTTTACCCATACGATGTT
CCTGACTATGCGGGCTATCCCTATGACGTCCCGGACTATGCAGGATCCTATCCATATGACGTTCCAGATT
ACGCTGCTCAGTGCTGACTCGAGATATCTAGACCCAGCTTTCTTGTACAAAGTGGTTGATATCCAGCACA
GTGGCGGCCGCTCGAGTCTAGAGGGCCCGCGGTTCGAAGGTAAGCCTATCCCTAACCCTCTCCTCGGTCT
CGATTCTACGCGTACCGGTTAGTAATGAGTTTAAACCCGCTGATCAGCCTCGACTGTGCCTTCTAGTTGC
CAGCCATCTGTTGTTTGCCCCTCCCCCGTGCCTTCCTTGACCCTGGAAGGTGCCACTCCCACTGTCCTTT
CCTAATAAAATGAGGAAATTGCATCGCATTGTCTGAGTAGGTGTCATTCTATTCTGGGGGGTGGGGTGGG
GCAGGACAGCAAGGGGGAGGATTGGGAAGACAATAGCAGGCATGCTGGGGATGCGGTGGGCTCTATGGCT
TCTGAGGCGGAAAGAACCAGCTGGGGCTCTAGGGGGTATCCCCACGCGCCCTGTAGCGGCGCATTAAATA
ACTTCGTATAATGTATGCTATACGAAGTTATATCGTATGCATGCTTTGCATACTTCTGCCTGCTGGGGAG
CCTGGGGACTTTCCACACCCTAACTGACACACATTCCACAGAATTCCTTGAAATACATCCACAGGTACAC
CTCCAATTGACTCAAATGATGTCAATTAGTCTATCAGAAGCTTCTAAAGCCATGACATCATTTTCTGGAA
TTTTCCAAGCTGTTTAAAGGCACAGTCAACTTAGTGTATGTAAACTTCTGACCCACTGGAATTGTGATAC
AGTGAATTATAAGTGAAATAATCTGTCTGTAAACAATTGTTGGAAAAATGACTTGTGTCATGCACAAAGT
AGATGTCCTAACTGACTTGCCAAAACTATTGTTTGTTAACAAGAAATTTGTGGAGTAGTTGAAAAACGAG
TTTTAATGACTCCAACTTAAGTGTATGTAAACTTCCGACTTCAACTGTAGGGTACCGAGCTCGAATTCAC
TGGCCGTCGTTTTACAACGTCGTGACTGGGAAAACCCTGGCGTTACCCAACTTAATCGCCTTGCAGCACA
TCCCCCTTTCGCCAGCTGGCGTAATAGCGAAGAGGCCCGCACCGATCGCCCTTCCCAACAGTTGCGCAGC
CTGAATGGCGAATGGCGCCTGATGCGGTATTTTCTCCTTACGCATCTGTGCGGTATTTCACACCGCATAT
GGTGCACTCTCAGTACAATCTGCTCTGATGCCGCATAGTTAAGCCAGCCCCGACACCCGCCAACACCCGC
TGACGCGCCCTGACGGGCTTGTCTGCTCCCGGCATCCGCTTACAGACAAGCTGTGACCGTCTCCGGGAGC
TGCATGTGTCAGAGGTTTTCACCGTCATCACCGAAACGCGCGAGACGAAAGGGCCTCGTGATACGCCTAT
TTTTATAGGTTAATGTCATGATAATAATGGTTTCTTAGACGTCAGGTGGCACTTTTCGGGGAAATGTGCG
CGGAACCCCTATTTGTTTATTTTTCTAAATACATTCAAATATGTATCCGCTCATGAGACAATAACCCTGA
TAAATGCTTCAATAATATTGAAAAAGGAAGAGTATGAGTATTCAACATTTCCGTGTCGCCCTTATTCCCT
TTTTTGCGGCATTTTGCCTTCCTGTTTTTGCTCACCCAGAAACGCTGGTGAAAGTAAAAGATGCTGAAGA
TCAGTTGGGTGCACGAGTGGGTTACATCGAACTGGATCTCAACAGCGGTAAGATCCTTGAGAGTTTTCGC
CCCGAAGAACGTTTTCCAATGATGAGCACTTTTAAAGTTCTGCTATGTGGCGCGGTATTATCCCGTATTG
ACGCCGGGCAAGAGCAACTCGGTCGCCGCATACACTATTCTCAGAATGACTTGGTTGAGTACTCACCAGT
CACAGAAAAGCATCTTACGGATGGCATGACAGTAAGAGAATTATGCAGTGCTGCCATAACCATGAGTGAT
AACACTGCGGCCAACTTACTTCTGACAACGATCGGAGGACCGAAGGAGCTAACCGCTTTTTTGCACAACA
TGGGGGATCATGTAACTCGCCTTGATCGTTGGGAACCGGAGCTGAATGAAGCCATACCAAACGACGAGCG
TGACACCACGATGCCTGTAGCAATGGCAACAACGTTGCGCAAACTATTAACTGGCGAACTACTTACTCTA
GCTTCCCGGCAACAATTAATAGACTGGATGGAGGCGGATAAAGTTGCAGGACCACTTCTGCGCTCGGCCC
TTCCGGCTGGCTGGTTTATTGCTGATAAATCTGGAGCCGGTGAGCGTGGGTCTCGCGGTATCATTGCAGC
ACTGGGGCCAGATGGTAAGCCCTCCCGTATCGTAGTTATCTACACGACGGGGAGTCAGGCAACTATGGAT
GAACGAAATAGACAGATCGCTGAGATAGGTGCCTCACTGATTAAGCATTGGTAACTGTCAGACCAAGTTT
ACTCATATATACTTTAGATTGATTTAAAACTTCATTTTTAATTTAAAAGGATCTAGGTGAAGATCCTTTT
TGATAATCTCATGACCAAAATCCCTTAACGTGAGTTTTCGTTCCACTGAGCGTCAGACCCCGTAGAAAAG
ATCAAAGGATCTTC
Features (pLannotate 1.2.2; 27 found; start..end, strand, type, name):
      1..589     +  rep_origin     ori: high-copy-number ColE1/pMB1/pBR322/pUC origin of replication
    772..864     +  CDS            lacI (fragment): lac repressor; lacI; The lac repressor binds to the lac operator to inhibit transcription in E. coli. This inhibition can be relieved by adding lactose or isopropyl-β-D-thiogalactopyranoside (IPTG).
    877..898     +  protein_bind   CAP binding site: CAP binding activates transcription in the presence of cAMP. E. coli catabolite activator protein
    913..943     +  promoter       lac promoter: promoter for the E. coli lac operon
    951..967     +  protein_bind   lac operator: The lac repressor binds to the lac operator to inhibit transcription in E. coli. This inhibition can be relieved by adding lactose or isopropyl-β-D-thiogalactopyranoside (IPTG). lac repressor encoded by lacI
   1004..1033    -  misc_feature   MCS (fragment): pUC18/19 multiple cloning site
   1393..1449    -  polyA_signal   SV40 poly(A) signal (fragment): SV40 polyadenylation signal
   1489..1522    -  protein_bind   loxP: Cre-mediated recombination occurs in the 8-bp core sequence (GCATACAT). Cre recombinase
   1547..1565    +  enhancer       CMV enhancer (fragment): human cytomegalovirus immediate early enhancer
   1590..1656    +  CDS            small t antigen (fragment): SV40 (simian virus 40) small t antigen
   1663..2841    +  promoter       EF-1α promoter: strong constitutive promoter for human elongation factor EF-1α
   2858..2876    +  promoter       T7 promoter: promoter for bacteriophage T7 RNA polymerase
   2955..2979    +  protein_bind   attB1: mutant version of attB; recombination site for the Gateway® BP reaction BP Clonase™
   3025..6681    +  CDS            Jag1: JAG1_RAT - Experimental evidence at protein level: Swiss-Prot protein existence level 1. Ligand for multiple Notch receptors and involved in the mediation of Notch signaling. May be involved in cell-fate decisions during hematopoiesis. Enhances fibroblast growth factor-induced angiogenesis (in vitro). Seems to be involved in early and late stages of mammalian cardiovascular development. Inhibits myoblast differentiation. May regulate fibroblast growth factor-induced angiogenesis. From Rattus norvegicus (Rat).
   6706..6795    +  CDS            3xHA: three tandem HA epitope tags
   6822..6846    -  protein_bind   attB2: mutant version of attB; recombination site for the Gateway® BP reaction BP Clonase™
   6899..6940    +  CDS            V5 tag: epitope tag from simian virus 5
   6984..7208    +  polyA_signal   bGH poly(A) signal: bovine growth hormone polyadenylation signal
   7212..7233    +  promoter       SV40 promoter (fragment): SV40 enhancer and early promoter
   7254..7277    +  rep_origin     f1 ori (fragment): f1 bacteriophage origin of replication; arrow indicates direction of (+) strand synthesis
   7278..7311    -  protein_bind   loxP: Cre-mediated recombination occurs in the 8-bp core sequence (GCATACAT). Cre recombinase
   7317..7391    -  promoter       SV40 promoter (fragment): SV40 enhancer and early promoter
   7765..7922    +  CDS            lacZα (fragment): LacZα fragment of β-galactosidase; lacZ fragment
   7928..8027    -  misc_feature   bom (fragment): basis of mobility region from pBR322
   8129..8164    -  CDS            rop (fragment): Rop protein, which maintains plasmids at low copy number; rop
   8259..8363    +  promoter       AmpR promoter: bla
   8364..9224    +  CDS            AmpR: β-lactamase; bla; confers resistance to ampicillin, carbenicillin, and related antibiotics
