[The description below was written by a language model from this plasmid's Addgene catalogue record and pLannotate feature annotations shown in this document.]
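Description:
pT3-EFa1-HA-Jag1 is a mammalian expression plasmid built on the pT3-EF1a backbone, a Sleeping Beauty transposon vector. It carries rat (Rattus norvegicus) Jag1, which encodes Jagged-1, a ligand for Notch receptors. The sequenced record is about 9.4 kb. It is propagated in E. coli through a high-copy ColE1/pUC-type origin and selected with ampicillin through the β-lactamase gene (AmpR). Short annotated fragments of lacI, lacZα, bom, rop, f1 ori and SV40 elements look like leftovers from earlier cloning vectors rather than functional parts.

The expression cassette is driven by the strong constitutive human EF-1α promoter. A T7 promoter follows it and serves as the sequencing primer site. The Jag1 coding sequence was inserted by Gateway cloning and therefore sits between attB1 and attB2 sites. It is followed by three tandem HA epitopes, which matches the catalogue's description of a C-terminal HA tag for detecting the protein. A V5 tag lies beyond attB2, upstream of the bovine growth hormone polyadenylation signal; the record does not indicate whether it is translated.

The depositor notes that the backbone contains Sleeping Beauty inverted repeats and loxP sites. The feature table shows two loxP sites bracketing the cassette but does not annotate the repeats themselves. With Sleeping Beauty transposase supplied separately, such repeats allow the cassette to integrate into the genome for stable expression. Because of the loxP sites, the depositor warns against using the plasmid with Cre for in vivo studies, since recombination could remove the cassette. The associated publication examines Jagged-1 upregulation and Notch pathway activation in hepatocellular carcinoma, which suggests the plasmid is used to overexpress Jag1 in that setting.
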