Addgene plasmid #46051: pT3-EFa1-HA-Jag1
Depositing lab: Xin Chen. Depositing organization: University of California, San Francisco (UCSF). Publication: Yes-Associated Protein Up-regulates Jagged-1 and Activates the NOTCH Pathway in Human Hepatocellular Carcinoma. Tschaharganeh DF, Chen X, Latzko P, Malz M, Gaida MM, Felix K, Ladu S, Singer S, Pinna F, Gretz N, Sticht C, Tomasi ML, Delogu S, Evert M, Fan B, Ribback S, Jiang L, Brozzetti S, Bergmann F, Dombrowski F, Schirmacher P, Calvisi DF, Breuhahn K. Gastroenterology. 2013 Jun;144(7):1530-1542.e12. doi: 10.1053/j.gastro.2013.02.009. Epub 2013 Feb 16. PubMed 23419361.
Backbone
  Vector backbone: pT3-EF1a
  Backbone size w/o insert (bp): 7000
  Vector type: Mammalian Expression
Growth in bacteria
  Bacterial resistance: Ampicillin, 100 μg/mL
  Growth temperature: 37°C
  Growth strain: DH5alpha
  Copy number: Unknown
Gene/Insert
  Gene/Insert name: Jag1
  Species: R. norvegicus (rat)
  Insert size (bp): 3783
  Entrez Gene: Jag1
  Promoter: EF1a
  Tag / fusion protein: HA tag (C terminal on insert)
  Cloning method: Gateway Cloning
  Sequencing primers: 5′ T7
Resource information
  A portion of this plasmid was derived from a plasmid made by: Jag1 gene from Dr Gerry Weinmaster’s lab, UCLA.
Terms and licenses: Academic/Nonprofit Terms; Industry Terms: Not Available to Industry
Depositor comments: This plasmid is in the pT3-EF1a vector which contains loxP sites flanking the inverted repeats of SB (sleeping beauty) sequence. Therefore this plasmid cannot not used with Cre for in vivo studies.
How to cite: pT3-EFa1-HA-Jag1 was a gift from Xin Chen (Addgene plasmid # 46051 ; http://n2t.net/addgene:46051 ; RRID:Addgene_46051)
