>Addgene plasmid #46051 | pT3-EFa1-HA-Jag1 | depositor partial sequence | sequence record 64874 | T7
NNNNNCTNGTAGCTTGGTACCGAGCTCGGATCCACTAGTCCAGTGTGGTGGAATTCTGCAGATATCAACA
AGTTTGTACAAAAAAGCAGGCTTTAAAGGAACCAATTCAGTCGACTGGATCCGGTACCGAATTCACCATG
CGGTCCCCACGGACGCGCGGCCGGCCGGGGCGCCCCTTGAGCCTTCTGCTCGCCCTGCTCTGTGCCCTGC
GAGCCAAGGTGTGCGGGGCCTCGGGTCAATTTGAGCTGGAGATCCTGTCCATGCAGAACGTGAACGGAGA
GTTACAGAATGGGAACTGTTGCGGCGGAGCCCGGAACCCTGGCGACCGCAAGTGCACCCGCGACGAGTGT
GACACGTACTTCAAAGTGTGCCTCAAGGAGTATCAGTCCCGCGTCACGGCCGGGGGACCCTGCAGCTTCG
GCTCAGGGTCTACGCCTGTCATCGGGGGCAATACCTTCAATCTCAAGGCCAGCCGCGGCAACGACCGTAA
TCGCATCGTACTGCCTTTCAGTTTCGCCTGGCCGAGGTCCTACACTTTGCTGGTGGAGGCATGGGATTCC
AGTAATGACACTATTCAACCTGATAGCATAATTGAAAAGGCTTCTCACTCAGGCATGATAAACCCCAGCC
GGCAGTGGCAGACACTGAAACAGAACACAGGGATTGCCCACTTTGAGTATCAGATCCGAGTGACCTGTGA
TGACCACTACTATGGCTTTGGCTGCAACAAGTTCTGTCGGCCCAGAGATGACTTCTTTGGACATTATGCC
TGCGACCAGAATGGCAACAAAACCTGCATGGAAGGCTGGATGGGTCCTGAGTGTAACAAAGCAATATGCC
GACAGGGCTGCAGTCCCAAGCATGGCTCCTGCAAACTCCAGNGACTGCAGNGCCAGTATGGTTGGCAGGG
CCTGTACTGTGATAGTGCATCCCNNCACCCAGGATGTGTCCACGCNCNGCANNANCCTGNAGTGCCTCTG
TNAAANNNCTGGGGNNGANN
