>Addgene plasmid #46051 | pT3-EFa1-HA-Jag1 | addgene partial sequence | sequence record 66339 | V5-Rev 5'-ACCGAGGAGAGGGTTAGGGAT-3'
CGAGCGGCCGCCACTGTGCTGGATATCAACCACTTTGTACAAGAAAGCTGGGTCTAGATATCTCGAGTCA
GCACTGAGCAGCGTAATCTGGAACGTCATATGGATAGGATCCTGCATAGTCCGGGACGTCATAGGGATAG
CCCGCATAGTCAGGAACATCGTATGGGTAAAAGATGCGGCCGCCACCGCGGATTACGATGTACTCCATCC
GGTTCAAGCTCTGGGCACTTTCCAAGTCTCTGTTGTCCTGTTTGTTTGTCCAGTTCGGGTGTTTTGTCGG
CGTGCCGCTGGGGGCCTTCTCCTCTCTGTCTACCAGCGTGTACACGGGCTGTTTGGCAAACCGGACTTTC
TGCTGGTGCTTATCCATATCATCCTCTTCCACTTCCGAGTTGTGTGTCCTGATTTTTGACATTTTGGAGT
TTTTGTTCTCATAATCCTTGATGGGGACTGTGTTGGCTCCGTGTTTCTCGATGGGGTTTTTGATTTGGTT
CAGCTGTTCGCGCACATTGTTGGTGGTGTTGTCCTCAGGGGCAGAGTGGGTGTGGCTGCTGGGCTTCCGC
CGCCGCTTCCGCACACACCAGTAGAAGGCTGTCACCAAGCAACAGACCCAAGCGACTGTTAAGACAGAGC
TCAGCAGAGGAACCAGGAAATCTGTTCTGTTTTTCAGAGGGCGCCTCTGAACTCTGACTTCTGCAACAGC
AGCGATAAGTGAGCTGTTCCCATCCCGTTTACTAACGAGATCTATTATTTTATCAGTAATTTCCTTGACA
GGGTTTCCATCATCCCGGATGTCTTCGGCAGAAATGGCCACGTGTAT
