>Addgene plasmid #46051 | pT3-EFa1-HA-Jag1 | depositor partial sequence | sequence record 66406 | 3' end
TGGGAGTGGCACCTTCCAGGGTCAAGGAAGGCACGGGGGAGGGGCAAACAACAGATGGCTGGCAACTAGA
AGGCACAGTCGAGGCTGATCAGCGGGTTTAAACTCATTACTAACCGGTACGCGTAGAATCGAGACCGAGG
AGAGGGTTAGGGATAGGCTTACCTTCGAACCGCGGGCCCTCTAGACTCGAGCGGCCGCCACTGTGCTGGA
TATCAACCACTTTGTACAAGAAAGCTGGGTCTAGATATCTCGAGTCAGCACTGAGCAGCGTAATCTGGAA
CGTCATATGGATAGGATCCTGCATAGTCCGGGACGTCATAGGGATAGCCCGCATAGTCAGGAACATCGTA
TGGGTAAAAGATGCGGCCGCCACCGCGGATTACGATGTACTCCATCCGGTTCAAGCTCTGGGCACTTTCC
AAGTCTCTGTTGTCCTGTTTGTTTGTCCAGTTCGGGTGTTTTGTCGGCGTGCCGCTGGGGGCCTTCTCCT
CTCTGTCTACCAGCGTGTACACGGGCTGTTTGGCAAACCGGACTTTCTGCTGGTGCTTATCCATATCATC
CTCTTCCACTTCCGAGTTGTGTGTCCTGATTTTTGACATTTTGGAGTTTTTGTTCTCATAATCCTTGATG
GGGACTGTGTTGGCTCCGTGTTTCTCGATGGGGTTTTTGATTTGGTTCAGCTGTTCGCGCACATTGTTGG
TGGTGTTGTCCTCAGGGGCAGAGTGGGTGTGGCTGCTGGGCTTCCGCCGCCGCTTCCGCACACACCAGTA
GAAGGCTGTCACCA
